>Addgene plasmid #202888 | Salsa-BC47-P1D11 | addgene full sequence | sequence record 413430 | Addgene NGS Result
AGCGCCCAATACGCAAACCGCCTCTCCCCGCGCGTTGGCCGATTCATTAATGCAGTCGAGGGATCTCCAT
AAGAGAAGAGGGACAGCTATGACTGGGAGTAGTCAGGAGAGGAGGAAAAATCTGGCTAGTAAAACATGTA
AGGAAAATTTTAGGGATGTTAAAGAAAAAAATAACACAAAACAAAATATAAAAAAAATCTAACCTCAAGT
CAAGGCTTTTCTATGGAATAAGGAATGGACAGCAGGGGGCTGTTTCATATACTGATGACCTCTTTATAGC
CAACCTTTGTTCATGGCAGCCAGCATATGGGCATATGTTGCCAAACTCTAAACCAAATACTCATTCTGAT
GTTTTAAATGATTTGCCCTCCCATATGTCCTTCCGAGTGAGAGACACAAAAAATTCCAACACACTATTGC
AATGAAAATAAATTTCCTTTATTAGCCAGAAGTCAGATGCTCAAGGGGCTTCATGATGTCCCCATAATTT
TTGGCAGAGGGAAAAAGATCGATCTCAGTGGTATTTGTGAGCCAGGGCATTGGCCACACCAGCCACCACC
TTCTGATAGGCAGCCTGCACCTGAGGAGTGAATTCTTTGCCAAAATGATGAGACAGCACAACAACCAGCA
CGTTGCCCAGGAGCTGTAGGAAAGAGAAGAAGGCATGAACATGGTTAGCAGAGGGGCCCGGTTTGGACTC
AGAGTATTTTATCCTCATCTCAAACAGTGTATATCATTGTAACCATAAAGAGAAAGGCAGGATGATGACC
AGGGTGTAGTTGTTTCTACCAATAAGAATATTTCCACGCCAGCCAGAATTTATATGCAGAAATATTCTAC
CTTATCATTTAATTATAACAATTGTTCTCTAAAACTGTGCTGAAGTACAATATAATATACCCTGATTGCC
TTGAAAAAAAAGTGATTAGAGAAAGTACTTACAATCTGACAAATAAACAAAAGTGAATTTAAAAATTCGT
TACAAATGCAAGCTAAAGTTTAACGAAAAAGTTACAGAAAATGAAAAGAAAATAAGAGGAGACAATGGTT
GTCAACAGAGTAGAAAGTGAAAGAAACAAAATTATCATGAGGGTCCATGGTGATACAAGGGACATCTTCC
CATTCTAAACAACACCCTGAAAACTTTGCCCCCTCCATATAACATGAATTTTACAATAGCGAAAAAGAAA
GAACAATCAAGGGTCCCCAAACTCACCCTGAAGTTCTCAGCTCTAGAGATATCGTCGAGGCCGCGCTAGC
GTTTAAACTGTCGACCTTAATTAAGAGATCTGCTCGAGGCGCGTCAGCTGACTAGAGGATCCCCGGGTAC
CGAGCTCGAATTCGGGGCCGCGGAGGCTGGATCGGTCCCGGTGTCTTCTATGGAGGTCAAAACAGCGTGG
ATGGCGTCTCCAGGCGATCTGACGGTTCACTAAACGAGCTCTGCTTATATAGGCCTCCCACCGTACACGC
CTACCTCGACCCGGGTACCGAGCTCGACTTTCACTTTTCTCTATCACTGATAGGGAGTGGTAAACTCGAC
TTTCACTTTTCTCTATCACTGATAGGGAGTGGTAAACTCGACTTTCACTTTTCTCTATCACTGATAGGGA
GTGGTAAACTCGACTTTCACTTTTCTCTATCACTGATAGGGAGTGGTAAACTCGACTTTCACTTTTCTCT
ATCACTGATAGGGAGTGGTAAACTCGACCTATATAAGCAGAGCTCGTTTAGTGAACCGTCAGATCGCCTG
GAGACGCCATCCACGCTGTTTTGACCTCCATAGAAGACACCGGGACCGATCCAGCCTCCGCGGCCCCGAA
TTCCTGCAGCGGCCGCTCTAGAACTAGTGGATCCCCGCGGATGGTGAGCAAGGGCGAGGAGCTGTTCACC
GGGGTGGTGCCCATCCTGGTCGAGCTGGACGGCGACGTAAACGGCCACAAGTTCAGCGTGTCCGGCGAGG
GCGAGGGCGATGCCACCTACGGCAAGCTGACCCTGAAGTTCATCTGCACCACCGGCAAGCTGCCCGTGCC
CTGGCCCACCCTCGTGACCACCCTGACCTACGGCGTGCAGTGCTTCAGCCGCTACCCCGACCACATGAAG
CAGCACGACTTCTTCAAGTCCGCCATGCCCGAAGGCTACGTCCAGGAGCGCACCATCTTCTTCAAGGACG
ACGGCAACTACAAGACCCGCGCCGAGGTGAAGTTCGAGGGCGACACCCTGGTGAACCGCATCGAGCTGAA
GGGCATCGACTTCAAGGAGGACGGCAACATCCTGGGGCACAAGCTGGAGTACAACTACAACAGCCACAAC
GTCTATATCATGGCCGACAAGCAGAAGAACGGCATCAAGGTGAACTTCAAGATCCGCCACAACATCGAGG
ACGGCAGCGTGCAGCTCGCCGACCACTACCAGCAGAACACCCCCATCGGCGACGGCCCCGTGCTGCTGCC
CGACAACCACTACCTGAGCACCCAGTCCGCCCTGAGCAAAGACCCCAACGAGAAGCGCGATCACATGGTC
CTGCTGGAGTTCGTGACCGCCGCCGGGATCACTCTCGGCATGGACGAGCTGTACAAGTAAGATTTGGGTC
GAATTCGATATCAAGCTTGTCGACCTAGTTCTAGAGGATCCAGACATGATAAGATACATTGATGAGTTTG
GACAAACCACAACTAGAATGCAGTGAAAAAAATGCTTTATTTGTGAAATTTGTGATGCTATTGCTTTATT
TGTAACCATTATAAGCTGCAATAAACAAGTTAACAACAACAATTGCATTCATTTTATGTTTCAGGTTCAG
GGGGAGGTGTGGGAGGTTTTTTAAAGCAAGTAAAACCTCTACAAATGTGGTATGGCTGATTATGATCCTG
CAAGCCTCGTCGTCCTGGCCGGACCACGCTATCTGTGCAAGGTCCCCGGCCCCGGACGCGCGCTCCATGA
GCAGAGCGCCCGCCGCCGAGGCGAAGACTCGGGCGGCGCCCTGCCCGTCCCACCAGGTCAACAGGCGGTA
ACCGGCCTCTTCATCGGGAATGCGCGCGACCTTCAGCATCGCCGGCATGTCCCCCTGGCGGACGGGAAGT
ATCCAGCTCGACCAAGCTGGCCGCGTCGAGTGAAGACGAAAGGGCCTCGTGATACGCCTATTTTTATAGG
TTAATGTCATGATAATAATGGTTTCTTAGACGTCAGGTGGCACTTTTCGGGGAAATGTGCGCGGAACCCC
TATTTGTTTATTTTTCTAAATACATTCAAATATGTATCCGCTCATGAGACAATAACCCTGATAAATGCTT
CAATAATATTGAAAAAGGAAGAGTATGAGTATTCAACATTTCCGTGTCGCCCTTATTCCCTTTTTTGCGG
CATTTTGCCTTCCTGTTTTTGCTCACCCAGAAACGCTGGTGAAAGTAAAAGATGCTGAAGATCAGTTGGG
TGCACGAGTGGGTTACATCGAACTGGATCTCAACAGCGGTAAGATCCTTGAGAGTTTTCGCCCCGAAGAA
CGTTTTCCAATGATGAGCACTTTTAAAGTTCTGCTATGTGGCGCGGTATTATCCCGTGTTGACGCCGGGC
AAGAGCAACTCGGTCGCCGCATACACTATTCTCAGAATGACTTGGTTGAGTACTCACCAGTCACAGAAAA
GCATCTTACGGATGGCATGACAGTAAGAGAATTATGCAGTGCTGCCATAACCATGAGTGATAACACTGCG
GCCAACTTACTTCTGACAACGATCGGAGGACCGAAGGAGCTAACCGCTTTTTTGCACAACATGGGGGATC
ATGTAACTCGCCTTGATCGTTGGGAACCGGAGCTGAATGAAGCCATACCAAACGACGAGCGTGACACCAC
GATGCCTGTAGCAATGGCAACAACGTTGCGCAAACTATTAACTGGCGAACTACTTACTCTAGCTTCCCGG
CAACAATTAATAGACTGGATGGAGGCGGATAAAGTTGCAGGACCACTTCTGCGCTCGGCCCTTCCGGCTG
GCTGGTTTATTGCTGATAAATCTGGAGCCGGTGAGCGTGGGTCTCGCGGTATCATTGCAGCACTGGGGCC
AGATGGTAAGCCCTCCCGTATCGTAGTTATCTACACGACGGGGAGTCAGGCAACTATGGATGAACGAAAT
AGACAGATCGCTGAGATAGGTGCCTCACTGATTAAGCATTGGTAACTGTCAGACCAAGTTTACTCATATA
TACTTTAGATTGATTTAAAACTTCATTTTTAATTTAAAAGGATCTAGGTGAAGATCCTTTTTGATAATCT
CATGACCAAAATCCCTTAACGTGAGTTTTCGTTCCACTGAGCGTCAGACCCCGTAGAAAAGATCAAAGGA
TCTTCTTGAGATCCTTTTTTTCTGCGCGTAATCTGCTGCTTGCAAACAAAAAAACCACCGCTACCAGCGG
TGGTTTGTTTGCCGGATCAAGAGCTACCAACTCTTTTTCCGAAGGTAACTGGCTTCAGCAGAGCGCAGAT
ACCAAATACTGTTCTTCTAGTGTAGCCGTAGTTAGGCCACCACTTCAAGAACTCTGTAGCACCGCCTACA
TACCTCGCTCTGCTAATCCTGTTACCAGTGGCTGCTGCCAGTGGCGATAAGTCGTGTCTTACCGGGTTGG
ACTCAAGACGATAGTTACCGGATAAGGCGCAGCGGTCGGGCTGAACGGGGGGTTCGTGCACACAGCCCAG
CTTGGAGCGAACGACCTACACCGAACTGAGATACCTACAGCGTGAGCTATGAGAAAGCGCCACGCTTCCC
GAAGGGAGAAAGGCGGACAGGTATCCGGTAAGCGGCAGGGTCGGAACAGGAGAGCGCACGAGGGAGCTTC
CAGGGGGAAACGCCTGGTATCTTTATAGTCCTGTCGGGTTTCGCCACCTCTGACTTGAGCGTCGATTTTT
GTGATGCTCGTCAGGGGGGCGGAGCCTATGGAAAAACGCCAGCAACGCGGCCTTTTTACGGTTCCTGGCC
TTTTGCTGGCCTTTTGCTCACATGTTCTTTCCTGCGTTATCCCCTGATTCTGTGGATAACCGTATTACCG
CCTTTGAGTGAGCTGATACCGCTCGCCGCAGCCGAACGACCGAGCGCAGCGAGTCAGTGAGCGAGGAAGC
GGAAG
Features (pLannotate 1.2.2; 17 found; start..end, strand, type, name):
      2..55      +  CDS            lacI (fragment): lac repressor; lacI; The lac repressor binds to the lac operator to inhibit transcription in E. coli. This inhibition can be relieved by adding lactose or isopropyl-β-D-thiogalactopyranoside (IPTG).
    388..443     -  polyA_signal   β-globin poly(A) signal: rabbit β-globin polyadenylation signal (Gil and Proudfoot, 1987)
    518..640     -  CDS            HBB: HBB_COLGU - Experimental evidence at transcript level: Swiss-Prot protein existence level 2. Involved in oxygen transport from the lung to the various peripheral tissues. From Colobus guereza (Mantled guereza) (Eastern black-and-white colobus monkey).
    644..1216    -  intron         β-globin intron: intron from rabbit β-globin gene
   1312..1343    -  misc_feature   MCS (fragment): pUC18/19 multiple cloning site
   1437..1475    -  promoter       minimal CMV promoter: human cytomegalovirus (CMV) immediate early promoter
   1493..1708    -  protein_bind   tetracycline response element (fragment): contains seven copies of the tetracycline operator tetO tetracycline repressor TetR
   1708..1753    +  promoter       TRE3GV promoter (fragment): 3rd-generation Tet-responsive promoter that can be activated by binding of Tet-On® 3G, optimized for retroviral and lentiviral vectors
   1829..1856    +  misc_feature   MCS (fragment): pBluescript multiple cloning site
   1861..2580    +  CDS            EGFP: the original enhanced GFP (Yang et al., 1996) mammalian codon-optimized
   2591..2613    +  misc_feature   MCS (fragment): pBluescript multiple cloning site
   2627..2761    -  polyA_signal   SV40 poly(A) signal: SV40 polyadenylation signal
   2784..2867    -  CDS            large T antigen (fragment): large T antigen from SV40 (simian virus 40)
   2861..3091    -  CDS            str (fragment): STR_KLEPN - Protein inferred from homology: Swiss-Prot protein existence level 3. The aminoglycoside phosphotransferases achieve inactivation of their antibiotic substrates by phosphorylation. From Klebsiella pneumoniae.
   3210..3314    +  promoter       AmpR promoter: bla
   3315..4175    +  CDS            AmpR: β-lactamase; bla; confers resistance to ampicillin, carbenicillin, and related antibiotics
   4346..4934    +  rep_origin     ori: high-copy-number ColE1/pMB1/pBR322/pUC origin of replication
