[The description below was written by a language model from this plasmid's Addgene catalogue record and pLannotate feature annotations shown in this document.]
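Description:
Salsa-BC47-P1D11 is a mammalian expression plasmid built on the pCER206 backbone and serves as one member of a set of barcoded reporter plasmids for PRESTO-Salsa, a multiplexed screening format for GPCR activity. It is propagated in E. coli as a high-copy plasmid through a ColE1/pUC-type origin and selected with ampicillin via the β-lactamase gene and its native promoter. The sequenced record is about 5.1 kb. No mammalian selection marker is annotated, which fits transient transfection use.

The payload is a synthetic insert of roughly 730 bp, EGFP/BC47, cloned between BsrGI and HindIII sites and driven by a Tet response element. The feature table shows a bidirectional-looking arrangement centred on a tetO array. On one side a TRE3G-type promoter fragment leads into mammalian codon-optimised EGFP, followed by a short polylinker region and an SV40 polyadenylation signal. On the opposite strand a minimal CMV promoter faces a second polylinker fragment, a rabbit β-globin intron and a β-globin poly(A) signal, with no coding sequence annotated in that arm. The barcode (BC47) is not annotated as a separate feature; given the cloning sites and insert name, it presumably lies just downstream of EGFP in the transcribed 3′ region, though the record does not state its exact position.

In use, a tetracycline-controlled transactivator released on receptor activation would bind the TRE and drive transcription of the EGFP–barcode message. The barcode can then report the activity of the particular receptor paired with this plasmid in a pooled, sequencing-based readout. The small lacI, SV40 large T antigen and aminoglycoside phosphotransferase fragments are likely backbone remnants rather than functional elements.
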