Addgene plasmid #202888: Salsa-BC47-P1D11
Purpose: Expression of barcoded reporter plasmid for PRESTO-Salsa; EGFP/BC47
Depositing lab: Noah Palm. Depositing organization: Yale University. Publication: Highly multiplexed bioactivity screening reveals human and microbiota metabolome-GPCRome interactions. Chen H, Rosen CE, Gonzalez-Hernandez JA, Song D, Potempa J, Ring AM, Palm NW. Cell. 2023 Jul 6;186(14):3095-3110.e19. doi: 10.1016/j.cell.2023.05.024. Epub 2023 Jun 14. PubMed 37321219.
Backbone
  Vector backbone: pCER206
  Vector type: Mammalian Expression
Growth in bacteria
  Bacterial resistance: Ampicillin, 100 μg/mL
  Growth temperature: 37°C
  Growth strain: DH5alpha
  Copy number: High Copy
Gene/Insert
  Gene/Insert name: EGFP/BC47
  Species: Synthetic
  Insert size (bp): 730
  Promoter: Tet Response Element (TRE)
  Cloning method: Restriction Enzyme; 5′ cloning site BsrGI (not destroyed); 3′ cloning site HindIII (not destroyed)
  Sequencing primers: 5′ Custom primer (GAAGCGCGATCACATGG)
Terms and licenses: Academic/Nonprofit Terms; Industry Terms: Not Available to Industry
How to cite: Salsa-BC47-P1D11 was a gift from Noah Palm (Addgene plasmid # 202888 ; http://n2t.net/addgene:202888 ; RRID:Addgene_202888)
