>Addgene plasmid #202888 | Salsa-BC47-P1D11 | depositor partial sequence | sequence record 393761 | BC47
GATTTGGGTC
